>Addgene plasmid #134157 | pJM014 | addgene full sequence | sequence record 271371 | Addgene NGS Result
GCTGCAGCGCTGCAGCATCGTTCTGTGTTGTCTCTGTCTGACTGTGTTTCTGTATTTGTCTGAAAATTAG
GGCCAGACTGTTACCACTCCCTTAAGTTTGACCTTAGGTCACTGGAAAGATGTCGAGCGGATCGCTCACA
ACCAGTCGGTAGATGTCAAGAAGAGACGTTGGGTTACCTTCTGCTCTGCAGAATGGCCAACCTTTAACGT
CGGATGGCCGCGAGACGGCACCTTTAACCGAGACCTCATCACCCAGGTTAAGATCAAGGTCTTTTCACCT
GGCCCGCATGGACACCCAGACCAGGTCCCCTACATCGTGACCTGGGAAGCCTTGGCTTTTGACCCCCCTC
CCTGGGTCAAGCCCTTTGTACACCCTAAGCCTCCGCCTCCTCTTCCTCCATCCGCCCCGTCTCTCCCCCT
TGAACCTCCTCGTTCGACCCCGCCTCGATCCTCCCTTTATCCAGCCCTCACTCCTTCTCTAGGCGCCGGC
CGGATCCTCGAGGCCACC
[930 nt withheld, positions 509-1438]
GGCCGCGGCAGCAGCCATCATCATCATCATCACAGCAGCGGCCTGGAAGTTCTGTTCCAGGGGCCCCTGG
AAGTTCTGTTCCAGGGGCCCTCCGGAGGGATGGTGAGCAAGGGCGAGGAGCTGTTCACCGGGGTGGTGCC
CATCCTGGTCGAGCTGGACGGCGACGTAAACGGCCACAAGTTCAGCGTGTCCGGCGAGGGCGAGGGCGAT
GCCACCTACGGCAAGCTGACCCTGAAGTTCATCTGCACCACCGGCAAGCTGCCCGTGCCCTGGCCCACCC
TCGTGACCACCCTGACCTACGGCGTGCAGTGCTTCAGCCGCTACCCCGACCACATGAAGCAGCACGACTT
CTTCAAGTCCGCCATGCCCGAAGGCTACGTCCAGGAGCGCACCATCTTCTTCAAGGACGACGGCAACTAC
AAGACCCGCGCCGAGGTGAAGTTCGAGGGCGACACCCTGGTGAACCGCATCGAGCTGAAGGGCATCGACT
TCAAGGAGGACGGCAACATCCTGGGGCACAAGCTGGAGTACAACTACAACAGCCACAACGTCTATATCAT
GGCCGACAAGCAGAAGAACGGCATCAAGGTGAACTTCAAGATCCGCCACAACATCGAGGACGGCAGCGTG
CAGCTCGCCGACCACTACCAGCAGAACACCCCCATCGGCGACGGCCCCGTGCTGCTGCCCGACAACCACT
ACCTGAGCACCCAGTCCGCCCTGAGCAAAGACCCCAACGAGAAGCGCGATCACATGGTCCTGCTGGAGTT
CGTGACCGCCACCGGGATCACTCTTGGCATGGACGAGCTGTACAAGTAAAGATCCACCGGATCTAGATAA
CTGATCATAATCAGCCATACCACATTTGTAGAGGTTTTACTTGCTTTAAAAAACCTCCCACACCTCCCCC
TGAACCTGAAACATAAAATGAATGCAATTCGCCAGCACAGTGGTCGACCCTGTGGAATGTGTGTCAGTTA
GGGTGTGGAAAGTCCCCAGGCTCCCCAGCAGGCAGAAGTATGCAAAGCATGCATCTCAATTAGTCAGCAA
CCAGGTGTGGAAAGTCCCCAGGCTCCCCAGCAGGCAGAAGTATGCAAAGCATGCATCTCAATTAGTCAGC
AACCATAGTCCCGCCCCTAACTCCGCCCATCCCGCCCCTAACTCCGCCCAGTTCCGCCCATTCTCCGCCC
CATGGCTGACTAATTTTTTTTATTTATGCAGAGGCCGAGGCCGCCTCGGCCTCTGAGCTATTCCAGAAGT
AGTGAGGAGGCTTTTTTGGAGGCCTAGGCTTTTGCAAAAAGCTTCATGGCCAAGCCTTTGTCTCAAGAAG
AATCCACCCTCATTGAAAGAGCAACGGCTACAATCAACAGCATCCCCATCTCTGAAGACTACAGCGTCGC
CAGCGCAGCTCTCTCTAGCGACGGCCGCATCTTCACTGGTGTCAATGTATATCATTTTACTGGGGGACCT
TGTGCAGAACTCGTGGTGCTGGGCACTGCTGCTGCTGCGGCAGCTGGCAACCTGACTTGTATCGTCGCGA
TCGGAAATGAGAACAGGGGCATCTTGAGCCCCTGCGGACGGTGCCGACAGGTGCTTCTCGATCTGCATCC
TGGGATCAAAGCCATAGTGAAGGACAGTGATGGACAGCCGACGGCAGTTGGGATTCGTGAATTGCTGCCC
TCTGGTTATGTGTGGGAGGGCTAAGATCGATAAAATAAAAGATTTTATTTAGTCTCCAGAAAAAGGGGGG
AATGAAAGACCCCACCTGTAGGTTTGGCAAGCTAGCTTAAGTAACGCCATTTTGCAAGGCATGGAAAAAT
ACATAACTGAGAATAGAGAAGTTCAGATCAAGGTCAGGAACAGATGGAACAGCTGAATATGGGCCAAACA
GGATATCTGTGGTAAGCAGTTCCTGCCCCGGCTCAGGGCCAAGAACAGATGGAACAGCTGAATATGGGCC
AAACAGGATATCTGTGGTAAGCAGTTCCTGCCCCGGCTCAGGGCCAAGAACAGATGGTCCCCAGATGCGG
TCCAGCCCTCAGCAGTTTCTAGAGAACCATCAGATGTTTCCAGGGTGCCCCAAGGACCTGAAATGACCCT
GTGCCTTATTTGAACTAACCAATCAGTTCGCTTCTCGCTTCTGTTCGCGCGCTTCTGCTCCCCGAGCTCA
ATAAAAGAGCCCACAACCCCTCACTCGGGGCGCCAGTCCTCCGATTGACTGAGTCGCCCGGGTACCCGTG
TATCCAATAAACCCTCTTGCAGTTGCATCCGACTTGTGGTCTCGCTGTTCCTTGGGAGGGTCTCCTCTGA
GTGATTGACTACCCGTCAGCGGGGGTCTTTCACATGCAGCATGTATCAAAATTAATTTGGTTTTTTTTCT
TAAGTATTTACATTAAATGGCCATAGTTGCATTAATGAATCGGCCAACGCGCGGGGAGAGGCGGTTTGCG
TATTGGGCGCTCTTCCGCTTCCTCGCTCACTGACTCGCTGCGCTCGGTCGTTCGGCTGCGGCGAGCGGTA
TCAGCTCACTCAAAGGCGGTAATACGGTTATCCACAGAATCAGGGGATAACGCAGGAAAGAACATGTGAG
CAAAAGGCCAGCAAAAGGCCAGGAACCGTAAAAAGGCCGCGTTGCTGGCGTTTTTCCATAGGCTCCGCCC
CCCTGACGAGCATCACAAAAATCGACGCTCAAGTCAGAGGTGGCGAAACCCGACAGGACTATAAAGATAC
CAGGCGTTTCCCCCTGGAAGCTCCCTCGTGCGCTCTCCTGTTCCGACCCTGCCGCTTACCGGATACCTGT
CCGCCTTTCTCCCTTCGGGAAGCGTGGCGCTTTCTCATAGCTCACGCTGTAGGTATCTCAGTTCGGTGTA
GGTCGTTCGCTCCAAGCTGGGCTGTGTGCACGAACCCCCCGTTCAGCCCGACCGCTGCGCCTTATCCGGT
AACTATCGTCTTGAGTCCAACCCGGTAAGACACGACTTATCGCCACTGGCAGCAGCCACTGGTAACAGGA
TTAGCAGAGCGAGGTATGTAGGCGGTGCTACAGAGTTCTTGAAGTGGTGGCCTAACTACGGCTACACTAG
AAGAACAGTATTTGGTATCTGCGCTCTGCTGAAGCCAGTTACCTTCGGAAAAAGAGTTGGTAGCTCTTGA
TCCGGCAAACAAACCACCGCTGGTAGCGGTGGTTTTTTTGTTTGCAAGCAGCAGATTACGCGCAGAAAAA
AAGGATCTCAAGAAGATCCTTTGATCTTTTCTACGGGGTCTGACGCTCAGTGGAACGAAAACTCACGTTA
AGGGATTTTGGTCATGAGATTATCAAAAAGGATCTTCACCTAGATCCTTTTGCGGCCGCAAATCAATCTA
AAGTATATATGAGTAAACTTGGTCTGACAGTTACCAATGCTTAATCAGTGAGGCACCTATCTCAGCGATC
TGTCTATTTCGTTCATCCATAGTTGCCTGACTCCCCGTCGTGTAGATAACTACGATACGGGAGGGCTTAC
CATCTGGCCCCAGTGCTGCAATGATACCGCGAGACCCACGCTCACCGGCTCCAGATTTATCAGCAATAAA
CCAGCCAGCCGGAAGGGCCGAGCGCAGAAGTGGTCCTGCAACTTTATCCGCCTCCATCCAGTCTATTAAT
TGTTGCCGGGAAGCTAGAGTAAGTAGTTCGCCAGTTAATAGTTTGCGCAACGTTGTTGCCATTGCTACAG
GCATCGTGGTGTCACGCTCGTCGTTTGGTATGGCTTCATTCAGCTCCGGTTCCCAACGATCAAGGCGAGT
TACATGATCCCCCATGTTGTGCAAAAAAGCGGTTAGCTCCTTCGGTCCTCCGATCGTTGTCAGAAGTAAG
TTGGCCGCAGTGTTATCACTCATGGTTATGGCAGCACTGCATAATTCTCTTACTGTCATGCCATCCGTAA
GATGCTTTTCTGTGACTGGTGAGTACTCAACCAAGTCATTCTGAGAATAGTGTATGCGGCGACCGAGTTG
CTCTTGCCCGGCGTCAATACGGGATAATACCGCGCCACATAGCAGAACTTTAAAAGTGCTCATCATTGGA
AAACGTTCTTCGGGGCGAAAACTCTCAAGGATCTTACCGCTGTTGAGATCCAGTTCGATGTAACCCACTC
GTGCACCCAACTGATCTTCAGCATCTTTTACTTTCACCAGCGTTTCTGGGTGAGCAAAAACAGGAAGGCA
AAATGCCGCAAAAAAGGGAATAAGGGCGACACGGAAATGTTGAATACTCATACTCTTCCTTTTTCAATAT
TATTGAAGCATTTATCAGGGTTATTGTCTCATGAGCGGATACATATTTGAATGTATTTAGAAAAATAAAC
AAATAGGGGTTCCGCGCACATTTCCCCGAAAAGTGCCACCTGCAGCCTGAATATGGGCCAAACAGGATAT
CTGTGGTAAGCAGTTCCTGCCCCGGCTCAGGGCCAAGAACAGATGGAACAGCTGAATATGGGCCAAACAG
GATATCTGTGGTAAGCAGTTCCTGCCCCGGCTCAGGGCCAAGAACAGATGGTCCCCAGATGCGGTCCAGC
CCTCAGCAGTTTCTAGAGAACCATCAGATGTTTCCAGGGTGCCCCAAGGACCTGAAATGACCCTGTGCCT
TATTTGAACTAACCAATCAGTTCGCTTCTCGCTTCTGTTCGCGCGCTTCTGCTCCCCGAGCTCAATAAAA
GAGCCCACAACCCCTCACTCGGGGCGCCAGTCCTCCGATTGACTGAGTCGCCCGGGTACCCGTGTATCCA
ATAAACCCTCTTGCAGTTGCATCCGACTTGTGGTCTCGCTGTTCCTTGGGAGGGTCTCCTCTGAGTGATT
GACTACCCGTCAGCGGGGGTCTTTCATTTGGGGGCTCGTCCGGGATCGGGAGACCCCTGCCCAGGGACCA
CCGACCCACCACCGGGAGGCAAGCTGGCCAGCAACTTATCTGTGTCTGTCCGATTGTCTAGTGTCTATGA
CTGATTTTATGCGCCTGCGTCGGTACTAGTTAGCTAACTAGCTCTGTATCTGGCGGACCCGTGGTGGAAC
TGACGAGTTCTGAACACCCGGCCGCAACCCTGGGAGACGTCCCAGGGACTTTGGGGGCCGTTTTTGTGGC
CCGACCTGAGGAAGGGAGTCGATGTGGAATCCGACCCCGTCAGGATATGTGGTTCTGGTAGGAGACGAGA
ACCTAAAACAGTTCCCGCCTCCGTCTGAATTTTTGCTTTCGGTTTGGAACCGAAGCCGCGCGTCTTGTCT
Features (pLannotate 1.2.2; 15 found; start..end, strand, type, name):
     71..487     +  CDS            gag (truncated): truncated Moloney murine leukemia virus (MMLV) gag gene lacking the start codon
    509..1438    +  CDS            PSMD14 (sequence withheld): PSDE_HUMAN - Also known as POH1. Experimental evidence at protein level: Swiss-Prot protein existence level 1. Component of the 26S proteasome, a multiprotein complex involved in the ATP-dependent degradation of ubiquitinated proteins. This complex plays a key role in the maintenance of protein homeostasis by removing misfolded or damaged proteins, which could impair cellular functions, and by removing proteins whose functions are no longer required. Therefore, the proteasome participates in numerous cellular processes, including cell cycle progression, apoptosis, or DNA damage repair. The PSM
   1454..1470    +  CDS            capTEV™ (fragment): composite tag for in vivo biotinylation, TEV protease cleavage, and 6xHis tagging
   1538..2257    +  CDS            EGFP: the original enhanced GFP (Yang et al., 1996) mammalian codon-optimized
   2280..2364    +  CDS            large T antigen (fragment): large T antigen from SV40 (simian virus 40)
   2407..2736    +  promoter       SV40 promoter: SV40 enhancer and early promoter
   2744..3142    +  CDS            BSD: blasticidin S deaminase; Aspergillus terreus BSD; confers resistance to blasticidin
   3189..3310    +  LTR            3' LTR (ΔU3) (fragment): self-inactivating 3' long terminal repeat (LTR) from Moloney murine leukemia virus
   3311..3780    +  LTR            LTR: long terminal repeat from Moloney murine leukemia virus
   3846..3898    -  CDS            lacI (fragment): lac repressor; lacI; The lac repressor binds to the lac operator to inhibit transcription in E. coli. This inhibition can be relieved by adding lactose or isopropyl-β-D-thiogalactopyranoside (IPTG).
   4081..4669    -  rep_origin     ori: high-copy-number ColE1/pMB1/pBR322/pUC origin of replication
   4829..5689    -  CDS            AmpR: β-lactamase; bla; confers resistance to ampicillin, carbenicillin, and related antibiotics
   5690..5794    -  promoter       AmpR promoter: bla
   5825..6294    +  LTR            LTR: long terminal repeat from Moloney murine leukemia virus
   6418..4       +  misc_feature   MESV Ψ (fragment) (across the origin): packaging signal of murine embryonic stem cell virus
