[The description below was written by a language model from this plasmid's Addgene catalogue record and pLannotate feature annotations shown in this document.]
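Description:
pJM014 is a Moloney murine leukemia virus-based retroviral expression plasmid built on pJAG98, a pBABEblast derivative, for stable expression of a GFP fusion of human PSMD14 (also called POH1 or RPN11), a component of the 26S proteasome. In bacteria it is maintained through a high-copy ColE1/pUC-type origin and selected with ampicillin via the β-lactamase gene and its native promoter.

The proviral region is flanked by MMLV long terminal repeats. Downstream of the 5′ LTR lie a packaging signal (annotated as an MESV Ψ fragment) and a truncated gag segment lacking its start codon, which together allow the transcribed genome to be packaged into virions when the plasmid is introduced into a suitable packaging cell line. No separate internal promoter is annotated upstream of the insert, so the fusion is presumably transcribed from the 5′ LTR, as is usual for pBABE vectors. The PSMD14 coding sequence comes first, followed by a short linker region that includes a small match to a TEV-cleavage/affinity composite tag, and then EGFP, consistent with the catalogue description of GFP at the C terminus of the insert. A short annotated fragment of SV40 large T antigen follows EGFP; the record does not explain its role. An SV40 enhancer/early promoter then drives blasticidin S deaminase, allowing blasticidin selection of transduced mammalian cells. The short lacI fragment in the backbone is likely a cloning remnant.

The construct is suited to generating stable cell lines in which PSMD14-GFP can be used to localise or isolate the proteasome. It was deposited with a study of Nde1, its roles in dynein function, and an isoform-specific association with the proteasome.
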