Addgene plasmid #134157: pJM014
Purpose: Retroviral plasmid expressing GFP PSMD14
Depositing lab: Iain Cheeseman. Depositing organization: Whitehead Institute for Biomedical Research. Publication: Nde1 promotes diverse dynein functions through differential interactions and exhibits an isoform-specific proteasome association. Monda JK, Cheeseman IM. Mol Biol Cell. 2018 Sep 15;29(19):2336-2345. doi: 10.1091/mbc.E18-07-0418. Epub 2018 Jul 19. PubMed 30024347.
Backbone
  Vector backbone: pJAG98 (pBABEblast)
  Vector type: Mammalian Expression, Retroviral
Growth in bacteria
  Bacterial resistance: Ampicillin, 100 μg/mL
  Growth temperature: 37°C
  Growth strain: NEB Stable
  Copy number: High Copy
Gene/Insert
  Gene/Insert name: PSMD14
  Species: H. sapiens (human)
  Entrez Gene: PSMD14 (a.k.a. PAD1, POH1, RPN11)
  Tag / fusion protein: GFP (C terminal on insert)
  Cloning method: Restriction Enzyme; 5′ cloning site unknown (unknown if destroyed); 3′ cloning site unknown (unknown if destroyed)
Terms and licenses: Academic/Nonprofit Terms; Industry Terms: Not Available to Industry
How to cite: pJM014 was a gift from Iain Cheeseman (Addgene plasmid # 134157 ; http://n2t.net/addgene:134157 ; RRID:Addgene_134157)
